Addgene plasmid #153085: pAAV-syn-synaptoPAC-minWPRE
Purpose: Expresses synaptoPAC, a fusion of synaptophysin, mScarlet, and bPAC in neurons
Depositing lab: Dietmar Schmitz. Depositing organization: Charite Universitaetsmedizin Berlin. Publication: SynaptoPAC, an optogenetic tool for induction of presynaptic plasticity. Oldani S, Moreno-Velasquez L, Faiss L, Stumpf A, Rosenmund C, Schmitz D, Rost BR. J Neurochem. 2021 Feb;156(3):324-336. doi: 10.1111/jnc.15210. Epub 2020 Oct 22. PubMed 33037623.
Backbone
  Vector backbone: pAAV CW3SL-eGFP (Addgene 61463)
  Backbone size w/o insert (bp): 3860
  Total vector size (bp): 6650
  Modifications to backbone: CamKII promoter was replaced by synapsin promoter. EGFP removed.
  Vector type: Mammalian Expression, AAV
Growth in bacteria
  Bacterial resistance: Ampicillin, 100 μg/mL
  Growth temperature: 37°C
  Growth strain: NEB Stable
  Growth instructions: Researchers should avoid repetitive freeze-thaw cycles when handling the DNA, as we found that this can lead to DNA degradation. Recommended growth strains are XL10gold.
  Copy number: Unknown
Gene/Insert 1
  Gene/Insert name: bPAC(WT) (alt name: photoactivated adenylyl cyclase from Beggiatoa sp.)
  Species: Beggiatoa sp.
  Insert size (bp): 1055
  GenBank ID: GU461307
  Tag / fusion protein: myc tag (C terminal on insert); His tag (C terminal on insert)
Gene/Insert 2
  Gene/Insert name: Synaptophysin (alt name: syp1)
  Species: R. norvegicus (rat)
  GenBank ID: 24804
  Entrez Gene: Syp (a.k.a. Syp1)
  Tag / fusion protein: mScarlet (C terminal on insert)
Terms and licenses: Academic/Nonprofit Terms; Industry Terms: Not Available to Industry
How to cite: pAAV-syn-synaptoPAC-minWPRE was a gift from Dietmar Schmitz (Addgene plasmid # 153085 ; http://n2t.net/addgene:153085 ; RRID:Addgene_153085)
