[The description below was written by a language model from this plasmid's Addgene catalogue record and the feature table of its GenBank file.]
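Description:
pAAV-syn-synaptoPAC-minWPRE is an adeno-associated virus transfer plasmid for neuronal expression of synaptoPAC, an optogenetic tool designed to induce presynaptic plasticity. It derives from the pAAV CW3SL-eGFP backbone, in which the original CamKII promoter was replaced by a synapsin promoter and EGFP was removed. The plasmid is about 6.6 kb and is maintained in bacteria through a high-copy ColE1/pUC-type origin with ampicillin selection from the beta-lactamase gene. An f1 phage origin is also present in the backbone. Two AAV2 inverted terminal repeats flank the expression cassette. These provide the cis elements needed for replication and packaging of the intervening DNA into recombinant AAV particles when helper functions are supplied in trans. The plasmid can also be used directly for mammalian expression.

The human synapsin I promoter drives the cassette and restricts expression to neurons. The payload is a single fusion protein. It begins with rat synaptophysin, a synaptic vesicle membrane protein that targets the fusion to presynaptic terminals. The red fluorescent protein mScarlet follows, allowing visualisation. The last component is wild-type bPAC, the photoactivated adenylyl cyclase from Beggiatoa, which carries C-terminal Myc and 6xHis tags. The feature table annotates only mScarlet and the two tags. The synaptophysin and bPAC coding regions are not labelled but would correspond to the unannotated stretches on either side of mScarlet. Downstream, the "minWPRE" of the plasmid name indicates a shortened woodchuck hepatitis virus posttranscriptional regulatory element that enhances transcript expression while saving packaging capacity. It is represented in the annotation only by a WPRE primer site, and no polyadenylation signal is annotated. Illuminating expressing neurons is intended to raise cAMP locally at presynaptic terminals.
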