LOCUS       Exported 6645 bp ds-DNA circular SYN 13-MAY-2021
DEFINITION  Expresses synaptoPAC, a fusion of synaptophysin, mScarlet, and bPAC
            in neurons.
ACCESSION   .
VERSION     .
KEYWORDS    pAAV-syn-synaptoPAC-minWPRE
SOURCE      synthetic DNA construct
  ORGANISM  synthetic DNA construct
REFERENCE   1 (bases 1 to 6645)
  TITLE     SynaptoPAC, an Optogenetic Tool for Induction of Presynaptic
            Plasticity
  JOURNAL   Unpublished
REFERENCE   2 (bases 1 to 6645)
  AUTHORS   .
  TITLE     Direct Submission
  JOURNAL   Exported May 13, 2021 from SnapGene Server 1.1.58
            http://www.snapgene.com
FEATURES             Location/Qualifiers
     source          1..6645
                     /organism="synthetic DNA construct"
                     /mol_type="other DNA"
     repeat_region   71..211
                     /label=AAV2 ITR
                     /note="inverted terminal repeat of adeno-associated virus
                     serotype 2"
     repeat_region   71..200
                     /label=AAV2 ITR
     rep_origin      286..741
                     /direction=RIGHT
                     /label=f1 ori
                     /note="f1 bacteriophage origin of replication; arrow
                     indicates direction of (+) strand synthesis"
     primer_bind     complement(373..392)
                     /label=F1ori-R
                     /note="F1 origin, reverse primer"
     primer_bind     583..604
                     /label=F1ori-F
                     /note="F1 origin, forward primer"
     primer_bind     complement(758..777)
                     /label=pRS-marker
                     /note="pRS vectors, use to sequence yeast selectable
                     marker"
     primer_bind     877..899
                     /label=pGEX 3'
                     /note="pGEX vectors, reverse primer"
     primer_bind     complement(937..955)
                     /label=pBRforEco
                     /note="pBR322 vectors, upsteam of EcoRI site, forward
                     primer"
     promoter        1023..1127
                     /gene="bla"
                     /label=AmpR promoter
     CDS             1128..1988
                     /codon_start=1
                     /gene="bla"
                     /product="beta-lactamase"
                     /label=AmpR
                     /note="confers resistance to ampicillin, carbenicillin, and
                     related antibiotics"
                     /translation="MSIQHFRVALIPFFAAFCLPVFAHPETLVKVKDAEDQLGARVGYI
                     ELDLNSGKILESFRPEERFPMMSTFKVLLCGAVLSRIDAGQEQLGRRIHYSQNDLVEYS
                     PVTEKHLTDGMTVRELCSAAITMSDNTAANLLLTTIGGPKELTAFLHNMGDHVTRLDRW
                     EPELNEAIPNDERDTTMPVAMATTLRKLLTGELLTLASRQQLIDWMEADKVAGPLLRSA
                     LPAGWFIADKSGAGERGSRGIIAALGPDGKPSRIVVIYTTGSQATMDERNRQIAEIGAS
                     LIKHW"
     primer_bind     complement(1346..1365)
                     /label=Amp-R
                     /note="Ampicillin resistance gene, reverse primer"
     rep_origin      2159..2747
                     /direction=RIGHT
                     /label=ori
                     /note="high-copy-number ColE1/pMB1/pBR322/pUC origin of
                     replication"
     primer_bind     2648..2667
                     /label=pBR322ori-F
                     /note="pBR322 origin, forward primer"
     repeat_region   2809..2938
                     /label=AAV2 ITR (alternate)
                     /note="Functional equivalent of wild-type AAV2 ITR"
     promoter        2970..3417
                     /label=hSyn promoter
                     /note="human synapsin I promoter; confers neuron-specific
                     expression (Kugler et al., 2003)"
     CDS             4395..5090
                     /codon_start=1
                     /product="bright monomeric red fluorescent protein evolved
                     from a synthetic template (Bindels et al., 2016)"
                     /label=mScarlet
                     /translation="MVSKGEAVIKEFMRFKVHMEGSMNGHEFEIEGEGEGRPYEGTQTA
                     KLKVTKGGPLPFSWDILSPQFMYGSRAFTKHPADIPDYYKQSFPEGFKWERVMNFEDGG
                     AVTVTQDTSLEDGTLIYKVKLRGTNFPPDGPVMQKKTMGWEASTERLYPEDGVLKGDIK
                     MALRLKDGGRYLADFKTTYKAKKPVQMPGAYNVDRKLDITSHNEDYTVVEQYERSEGRH
                     STGGMDELYK"
     primer_bind     complement(4528..4546)
                     /label=mCherry-R
                     /note="mCherry, reverse primer"
     primer_bind     4796..4815
                     /label=mCherry-F
                     /note="mCherry, forward primer"
     CDS             6159..6188
                     /codon_start=1
                     /product="Myc (human c-Myc proto-oncogene) epitope tag"
                     /label=Myc
                     /translation="EQKLISEEDL"
     CDS             6198..6215
                     /codon_start=1
                     /product="6xHis affinity tag"
                     /label=6xHis
                     /translation="HHHHHH"
     primer_bind     complement(6320..6340)
                     /label=WPRE-R
                     /note="WPRE, reverse primer"
ORIGIN
        1 cattttatgt ttcaggttca gggggagatg tgggaggttt tttaaagcac ggtgcggacc
       61 gagcggccgc aggaacccct agtgatggag ttggccactc cctctctgcg cgctcgctcg
      121 ctcactgagg ccgggcgacc aaaggtcgcc cgacgcccgg gctttgcccg ggcggcctca
      181 gtgagcgagc gagcgcgcag ctgcctgcag gggcgcctga tgcggtattt tctccttacg
      241 catctgtgcg gtatttcaca ccgcatannn nnnnnnnnnn nnnnnnnnnn nnnnnnnnnn
      301 nnnnnnnnnn nnnnnnnnnn nnnnnnnnnn nnnnnnnnnn nnnnnnnnnn nnnnnnnnnn
      361 nntnnnnnnn nnnnnnnnnn nnnnnnnnnn nnnnnnnnnn nnnnnnnnnc nnnnnnnnnn
      421 nnnnnnnnnn nnnnnnnnnn nnnnnnnnnn nnnnnnnnnn nnnnnnnnnn nnnnnnnnnn
      481 nnnnnnnnnn nnnnnnnnnn nnnnnnnnnn nnnnnnnnnn nnnnnnnnnn nnnnnnnnnn
      541 nnnnnnnnnn ncctttgacg ttggagtcca cgttctttaa tagtggactc ttgttccaaa
      601 ctggaacaac actcaactct atctcgggct attcttttga tttataaggg attttgccga
      661 tttcggtcta ttggttaaaa aatgagctga tttaacaaaa atttaacgcg aattttaaca
      721 aaatattaac gtttacaatt ttatggtgca ctctcagtac aatctgctct gatgccgcat
      781 agttaagcca gccccgacac ccgccaacac ccgctgacgc gccctgacgg gcttgtctgc
      841 tcccggcatc cgcttacaga caagctgtga ccgtctccgg gagctgcatg tgtcagaggt
      901 tttcaccgtc atcaccgaaa cgcgcgagac gaaagggcct cgtgatacgc ctatttttat
      961 aggttaatgt catgataata atggtttctt agacgtcagg tggcactttt cggggaaatg
     1021 tgcgcggaac ccctatttgt ttatttttct aaatacattc aaatatgtat ccgctcatga
     1081 gacaataacc ctgataaatg cttcaataat attgaaaaag gaagagtatg agtattcaac
     1141 atttccgtgt cgcccttatt cccttttttg cggcattttg ccttcctgtt tttgctcacc
     1201 cagaaacgct ggtgaaagta aaagatgctg aagatcagtt gggtgcacga gtgggttaca
     1261 tcgaactgga tctcaacagc ggtaagatcc ttgagagttt tcgccccgaa gaacgttttc
     1321 caatgatgag cacttttaaa gttctgctat gtggcgcggt attatcccgt attgacgccg
     1381 ggcaagagca actcggtcgc cgcatacact attctcagaa tgacttggtt gagtactcac
     1441 cagtcacaga aaagcatctt acggatggca tgacagtaag agaattatgc agtgctgcca
     1501 taaccatgag tgataacact gcggccaact tacttctgac aacgatcgga ggaccgaagg
     1561 agctaaccgc ttttttgcac aacatggggg atcatgtaac tcgccttgat cgttgggaac
     1621 cggagctgaa tgaagccata ccaaacgacg agcgtgacac cacgatgcct gtagcaatgg
     1681 caacaacgtt gcgcaaacta ttaactggcg aactacttac tctagcttcc cggcaacaat
     1741 taatagactg gatggaggcg gataaagttg caggaccact tctgcgctcg gcccttccgg
     1801 ctggctggtt tattgctgat aaatctggag ccggtgagcg tgggtctcgc ggtatcattg
     1861 cagcactggg gccagatggt aagccctccc gtatcgtagt tatctacacg acggggagtc
     1921 aggcaactat ggatgaacga aatagacaga tcgctgagat aggtgcctca ctgattaagc
     1981 attggtaact gtcagaccaa gtttactcat atatacttta gattgattta aaacttcatt
     2041 tttaatttaa aaggatctag gtgaagatcc tttttgataa tctcatgacc aaaatccctt
     2101 aacgtgagtt ttcgttccac tgagcgtcag accccgtaga aaagatcaaa ggatcttctt
     2161 gagatccttt ttttctgcgc gtaatctgct gcttgcaaac aaaaaaacca ccgctaccag
     2221 cggtggtttg tttgccggat caagagctac caactctttt tccgaaggta actggcttca
     2281 gcagagcgca gataccaaat actgttcttc tagtgtagcc gtagttaggc caccacttca
     2341 agaactctgt agcaccgcct acatacctcg ctctgctaat cctgttacca gtggctgctg
     2401 ccagtggcga taagtcgtgt cttaccgggt tggactcaag acgatagtta ccggataagg
     2461 cgcagcggtc gggctgaacg gggggttcgt gcacacagcc cagcttggag cgaacgacct
     2521 acaccgaact gagataccta cagcgtgagc tatgagaaag cgccacgctt cccgaaggga
     2581 gaaaggcgga caggtatccg gtaagcggca gggtcggaac aggagagcgc acgagggagc
     2641 ttccaggggg aaacgcctgg tatctttata gtcctgtcgg gtttcgccac ctctgacttg
     2701 agcgtcgatt tttgtgatgc tcgtcagggg ggcggagcct atggaaaaac gccagcaacg
     2761 cggccttttt acggttcctg gccttttgct ggccttttgc tcacatgtcc tgcaggcagc
     2821 tgcgcgctcg ctcgctcact gaggccgccc gggcgtcggg cgacctttgg tcgcccggcc
     2881 tcagtgagcg agcgagcgcg cagagaggga gtggccaact ccatcactag gggttcctgc
     2941 ggccgcacgc gtagagggcc ctgcgtatga gtgcaagtgg gttttaggac caggatgagg
     3001 cggggtgggg gtgcctacct gacgaccgac cccgacccac tggacaagca cccaaccccc
     3061 attccccaaa ttgcgcatcc cctatcagag agggggaggg gaaacaggat gcggcgaggc
     3121 gcgtgcgcac tgccagcttc agcaccgcgg acagtgcctt cgcccccgcc tggcggcgcg
     3181 cgccaccgcc gcctcagcac tgaaggcgcg ctgacgtcac tcgccggtcc cccgcaaact
     3241 ccccttcccg gccaccttgg tcgcgtccgc gccgccgccg gcccagccgg accgcaccac
     3301 gcgaggcgcg agataggggg gcacgggcgc gaccatctgc gctgcggcgc cggcgactca
     3361 gcgctgcctc agtctgcggt gggcagcgga ggagtcgtgt cgtgcctgag agcgcagtcg
     3421 ctagcgccac catgctgctg ctggcagaca tggacgtggt gaatcagctg gtggctgggg
     3481 gtcagttccg ggtggtcaag gagccccttg gcttcgtgaa ggtgctgcag tgggtctttg
     3541 ccatcttcgc ctttgctacg tgcggcagct acaccggaga gcttcggctg agcgtggagt
     3601 gtgccaacaa gacggagagt gccctcaaca tcgaagtcga atttgagtac ccattcaggc
     3661 tgcaccaagt gtactttgat gcaccctcct gcgttaaagg gggcactacc aagatcttcc
     3721 tagttggtga ctactcctcc tcggctgaat tctttgtcac cgtggctgtg tttgccttcc
     3781 tctactccat gggggccctg gccacctaca tcttcctgca gaacaagtac cgagagaaca
     3841 acaaagggcc aatgatggac ttcctggcca cagcagtgtt cgctttcatg tggctagtta
     3901 gctcatccgc ctgggccaaa ggcctgtccg atgtgaagat ggccactgac ccagagaaca
     3961 ttatcaagga gatgcctatg tgccgccaga caggaaacac atgcaaggaa ctgagggacc
     4021 ctgtgacttc aggactcaac acctcggtgg tgtttggctt cctgaacctg gtgctctggg
     4081 ttggcaacct atggttcgtg ttcaaggaga caggctgggc cgccccattc atgcgcgcac
     4141 ctccaggcgc cccagaaaag caaccagctc ctggcgatgc ctacggcgat gcgggctatg
     4201 ggcagggccc cggaggctat gggccccagg actcctacgg gcctcagggt ggttatcaac
     4261 ccgattacgg gcagccagcc agcggcggtg gcggtggcta cgggcctcag ggcgactatg
     4321 ggcagcaagg ctacggccaa cagggtgcgc ccacctcctt ctccaatcag atggaagggt
     4381 taactggctc caccatggtg agcaagggcg aggcagtgat caaggagttc atgcggttca
     4441 aggtgcacat ggagggctcc atgaacggcc acgagttcga gatcgagggc gagggcgagg
     4501 gccgccccta cgagggcacc cagaccgcca agctgaaggt gaccaagggt ggccccctgc
     4561 ccttctcctg ggacatcctg tcccctcagt tcatgtatgg ctccagggcc ttcaccaagc
     4621 accccgccga catccccgac tactataagc agtccttccc cgagggcttc aagtgggagc
     4681 gcgtgatgaa cttcgaggac ggcggcgccg tgaccgtgac ccaggacacc tccctggagg
     4741 acggcaccct gatctacaag gtgaagctcc gcggcaccaa cttccctcct gacggccccg
     4801 taatgcagaa gaagacaatg ggctgggaag cgtccaccga gcggttgtac cccgaggacg
     4861 gcgtgctgaa gggcgacatt aagatggccc tgcgcctgaa ggacggcggc cgctacctgg
     4921 cggacttcaa gaccacctac aaggccaaga agcccgtgca gatgcccggc gcctacaacg
     4981 tcgaccgcaa gttggacatc acctcccaca acgaggacta caccgtggtg gaacagtacg
     5041 aacgctccga gggccgccac tccaccggcg gcatggacga gctgtacaag ggatccatga
     5101 tgaagcggct ggtgtacatc agcaagatca gcggccacct gagcctggaa gagatccagc
     5161 ggatcggcaa ggtgtccatc aagaacaacc agcgggacaa catcaccggc gtgctgctgt
     5221 acctgcaggg cctgttcttc cagatcctgg aaggcgagaa cgagaaggtg gacaagctgt
     5281 acaagaaaat cctggtggac gaccggcaca ccaacatcct gtgcctgaaa accgagtacg
     5341 acatcaccga ccggatgttc cccaactggg ccatgaaaac catcaacctg aacgagaaca
     5401 gcgagctgat gatccagccc atcaagagcc tgctgcagac catcacccag agccaccggg
     5461 tgctggaaaa gtacatgccc gccagagtga tctacctgat caaccagggc atcaaccccc
     5521 tgaccgtgga gccccagctg gtcgagaaga tcatcttctt cagcgacatc ctggccttca
     5581 gcaccctgac cgagaagctg cccgtgaacg aggtggtcat cctggtcaac cggtacttca
     5641 gcatctgcac ccggatcatc agcgcctacg gcggcgaagt gaccaagttc atcggcgact
     5701 gcgtgatggc cagcttcacc aaagagcagg gcgacgccgc catccggacc agcctggaca
     5761 tcatctccga gctgaagcag ctgcggcacc acgtggaggc caccaacccc ctgcacctgc
     5821 tgtacaccgg catcggcctg agctacggcc acgtgatcga gggcaacatg ggcagcagcc
     5881 tgaagatgga ccacaccctg ctgggggacg ccgtgaacgt ggccgccagg ctggaagccc
     5941 tgacaagaca gctgccctac gccctggcct ttacagccgg cgtgaagaag tgctgccagg
     6001 cccagtggac cttcatcaac ctgggagccc accaggtcaa gggcaagcag gaagccatcg
     6061 aggtctacac cgtgaatgag gcccagaagt actacgacac cctgcagatc acccagctga
     6121 tccggcagac cctggaaaac gacaagccgc ggacgtacga gcaaaagctg atctcggagg
     6181 aggacctgaa gggatcgcac caccatcacc accatgcata accttcgaat taattaaggc
     6241 cgcgactcta gaattccgct cgagataatc aacctctgga ttacaaaatt tgtgaaagat
     6301 tgactggtat tcttaactat gttgctcctt ttacgctatg tggatacgct gctttaatgc
     6361 ctttgtatca tgctattgct tcccgtatgg ctttcatttt ctcctccttg tataaatcct
     6421 ggttagttct tgccacggcg gaactcatcg ccgcctgcct tgcccgctgc tggacagggg
     6481 ctcggctgtt gggcactgac aattccgtgg tgtttatttg tgaaatttgt gatgctattg
     6541 ctttatttgt aaccatctag ctttatttgt gaaatttgtg atgctattgc tttatttgta
     6601 accattataa gctgcaataa acaagttaac aacaacaatt gcatt
//
